>Addgene plasmid #71861 | pLJM60-FLAG-SLC38A9.1 (delta110) | depositor partial sequence | sequence record 133384 | insert
ATGACCGAGGGGTATGGAAAAAACACATCCCTGGTGACTATTTTTATGATCTGGAATACCATGATGGGGA
CAAGTATTCTGTCAATCCCATGGGGAATCAAGCAGGCCGGGTTCACTACCGGAATGTGCGTGATCATTCT
GATGGGCCTGCTGACCCTGTACTGCTGTTATAGGGTGGTCAAATCTCGCACAATGATGTTTTCACTGGAC
ACAACTAGCTGGGAGTACCCCGATGTGTGTCGGCACTATTTTGGAAGCTTCGGCCAGTGGAGCTCCCTGC
TGTTCAGCCTGGTGTCCCTGATTGGCGCTATGATCGTGTACTGGGTCCTGATGAGCAACTTCCTGTTTAA
TACCGGGAAGTTCATCTTTAACTTCATCCACCATATCAACGACACCGATACAATCCTGTCTACAAACAAT
AGTAACCCTGTGATTTGCCCATCTGCCGGAAGTGGCGGGCATCCAGACAACTCTAGTATGATCTTTTACG
CTAATGATACTGGCGCACAGCAGTTCGAGAAGTGGTGGGACAAAAGCAGAACCGTGCCCTTTTATCTGGT
CGGCCTGCTGCTGCCTCTGCTGAACTTTAAGTCCCCATCTTTCTTTAGTAAATTCAATATCCTGGGGACA
GTGTCAGTCCTGTACCTGATTTTTCTGGTGACTTTCAAAGCAGTCCGCCTGGGATTCCACCTGGAATTTC
ATTGGTTCATCCCAACTGAGTTCTTTGTGCCCGAAATTCGATTTCAGTTCCCACAGCTGACTGGAGTGCT
GACCCTGGCCTTCTTTATCCACAATTGCATCATTACACTGCTGAAGAACAATAAGAAACAGGAGAACAAT
GTGCGGGACCTGTGTATCGCTTATATGCTGGTCACTCTGACCTACCTGTATATTGGGGTGCTGGTCTTTG
CATCATTCCCTAGCCCCCCTCTGTCTAAAGATTGTATCGAACAGAACTTTCTGGACAATTTCCCATCAAG
CGATACACTGAGTTTCATTGCCAGAATCTTTCTGCTGTTCCAGATGATGACTGTGTACCCCCTGCTGGGG
TATCTGGCTAGGGTCCAGCTGCTGGGCCACATTTTTGGGGATATCTACCCTAGCATTTTCCATGTGCTGA
TCCTGAACCTGATCATTGTGGGCGCCGGGGTCATCATGGCTTGCTTCTACCCTAATATTGGAGGCATCAT
TAGGTATTCCGGAGCCGCTTGTGGCCTGGCTTTTGTGTTCATCTACCCATCCCTGATCTACATCATTTCT
CTGCACCAGGAGGAACGCCTGACCTGGCCCAAGCTGATCTTTCATGTGTTCATCATTATCCTGGGCGTGG
CAAACCTGATTGTCCAGTTCTTTATG
