>Addgene plasmid #71861 | pLJM60-FLAG-SLC38A9.1 (delta110) | addgene partial sequence | sequence record 135238 | hGata4-rev 5'-ATTGTGGATGAATACTGCC-3'
CGGCCGCTCACATAAAGAACTGGACAATCAGGTTTGCCACGCCCAGGATAATGATGAACACATGAAAGAT
CAGCTTGGGCCAGGTCAGGCGTTCCTCCTGGTGCAGAGAAATGATGTAGATCAGGGATGGGTAGATGAAC
ACAAAAGCCAGGCCACAAGCGGCTCCGGAATACCTAATGATGCCTCCAATATTAGGGTAGAAGCAAGCCA
TGATGACCCCGGCGCCCACAATGATCAGGTTCAGGATCAGCACATGGAAAATGCTAGGGTAGATATCCCC
AAAAATGTGGCCCAGCAGCTGGACCCTAGCCAGATACCCCAGCAGGGGGTACACAGTCATCATCTGGAAC
AGCAGAAAGATTCTGGCAATGAAACTCAGTGTATCGCTTGATGGGAAATTGTCCAGAAAGTTCTGTTCGA
TACAATCTTTAGACAGAGGGGGGCTAGGGAATGATGCAAAGACCAGCACCCCAATATACAGGTAGGTCAG
AGTGACCAGCATATAAGCGATACACAGGTCCCGCACATTGTTCTCCTGTTTCTTATTGTTCTTCAGCAGT
GTAATGATGCAATTGTGGATAAAGAAGGCCAGGGTCAGCACTCCAGTCAGCTGTGGGAACTGAAATCGAA
TTTCGGGCACAAAGAACTCAGTTGGGATGAACCAATGAAATTCCAGGTGGAATCCCAGGCGGACTGCTTT
GAAAGTCACCAGAAAAATCAGGTACAGGACTGACACTGTCCCCAGGATATTGAATTTACTAAAGAAAGAT
GGGGACTTAAAGTTCAGCAGAGGCAGCAGCAGGCCGACCAGATAAAAGGGCACGGTTCTGCTTTTGTCCC
ACCACTTCTCGAACTGCTGTGCGCCAGTATCATTAGCGTAAAAGATCATACTAGAGTTGTCTGGATGCCC
