>Addgene plasmid #71861 | pLJM60-FLAG-SLC38A9.1 (delta110) | addgene partial sequence | sequence record 135239 | CMV-F 5'-CGCAAATGGGCGGTAGGCGTG-3'
GTTTAGTGAACCGTCAGATCGCCTGGAGACGCCATCCACGCTGTTTTGACCTCCATAGAAGACACCGGGA
CCGATCCAGCCTCCGCGGCCGGGAACGGTGCATTGGAACGCGGATTCCCCGTGCCAAGAGTGACGTAAGT
ACCGCCTATAGAGTCTATAGGCCCACCCCCTTGGCTTCGTTAGAACGCGGCTACAATTAATACATAACCT
TATGTATCATACACATACGATTTAGGTGACACTATAGAATAACATCCACTTTGCCTTTCTCTCCACAGGT
GTCCACTCCCAGGTCCAACTGCACCTCGGTTCTATCGATTGAATTCACCATGGAAATGGACTACAAGGAT
GACGATGACAAGGGTGGTGGTGGTGGTGCGTCGACAACCGAGGGGTATGGAAAAAACACATCCCTGGTGA
CTATTTTTATGATCTGGAATACCATGATGGGGACAAGTATTCTGTCAATCCCATGGGGAATCAAGCAGGC
CGGGTTCACTACCGGAATGTGCGTGATCATTCTGATGGGCCTGCTGACCCTGTACTGCTGTTATAGGGTG
GTCAAATCTCGCACAATGATGTTTTCACTGGACACAACTAGCTGGGAGTACCCCGATGTGTGTCGGCACT
ATTTTGGAAGCTTCGGCCAGTGGAGCTCCCTGCTGTTCAGCCTGGTGTCCCTGATTGGCGCTATGATCGT
GTACTGGGTCCTGATGAGCAACTTCCTGTTTAATACCGGGAAGTTCATCTTTAACTTCATCCACCATATC
AACGACACCGATACAATCCTGTCTACAAACAATAGTAACCCTGTGATTTGCCCATCTGCCGGAAGTGGCG
GGCATCCAGACAACTCTAGTATGATCTTTTACGCTAATGATACTGGCGCACAGCAGTTCGAGAAGTGGTG
GGACAAAAGCAGAACCGTGCCCTTTTATCTGGTCGGCCTGCTG
