[The description below was written by a language model from this plasmid's Addgene catalogue record.]
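Description:
pLJM60-FLAG-SLC38A9.1 (delta110) is a lentiviral transfer plasmid built on the pLJM60 backbone for stable expression of a truncated human SLC38A9 in mammalian cells. It is propagated in bacteria under ampicillin selection, and the use of a recombination-deficient growth strain is typical for lentiviral vectors, whose repeated LTR sequences can be unstable. Transduced mammalian cells are selected with puromycin. The record lists a total size of about 10 kb. No feature table is provided, so the bacterial origin, the viral elements and the promoter driving the puromycin marker are not stated.

The payload is a codon-optimized open reading frame for SLC38A9 isoform 1 (also known as URLC11) that lacks the first 110 amino acids. It is inserted between SalI and NotI sites, both of which are retained. Expression is driven by a CMV promoter, and a FLAG epitope supplied by the backbone is fused to the N terminus, allowing detection and immunoprecipitation with anti-FLAG reagents. The listed insert size of 1686 bp is larger than the difference between the recorded total and backbone sizes. It may therefore refer to the full-length coding sequence rather than the truncated one, though the record does not resolve this.

The associated publication concerns SLC38A9 as a lysosomal amino acid transporter that signals arginine sufficiency to mTORC1. In that context, this N-terminal deletion would plausibly be compared with the full-length protein to test what the N-terminal region contributes to that signalling. The record itself gives the purpose only as lentiviral stable expression.
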