Addgene plasmid #71861: pLJM60-FLAG-SLC38A9.1 (delta110)
Purpose: lentiviral stable expression
Depositing lab: David Sabatini. Depositing organization: Whitehead Institute for Biomedical Research. Publication: Metabolism. Lysosomal amino acid transporter SLC38A9 signals arginine sufficiency to mTORC1. Wang S, Tsun ZY, Wolfson RL, Shen K, Wyant GA, Plovanich ME, Yuan ED, Jones TD, Chantranupong L, Comb W, Wang T, Bar-Peled L, Zoncu R, Straub C, Kim C, Park J, Sabatini BL, Sabatini DM. Science. 2015 Jan 9;347(6218):188-94. doi: 10.1126/science.1257132. Epub 2015 Jan 7. PubMed 25567906.
Backbone
  Vector backbone: pLJM60
  Backbone size w/o insert (bp): 8613
  Total vector size (bp): 9969
  Vector type: Mammalian Expression, Lentiviral
  Selectable markers: Puromycin
Growth in bacteria
  Bacterial resistance: Ampicillin, 100 μg/mL
  Growth temperature: 37°C
  Growth strain: NEB Stable
  Copy number: Unknown
Gene/Insert
  Gene/Insert name: SLC38A9.1 (alt name: URLC11)
  Species: H. sapiens (human)
  Insert size (bp): 1686
  Mutation: codon optimized, missing first 110 amino acids
  GenBank ID: NM_173514.3
  Entrez Gene: SLC38A9 (a.k.a. URLC11)
  Promoter: CMV
  Tag / fusion protein: FLAG (N terminal on backbone)
  Cloning method: Restriction Enzyme; 5′ cloning site Sal1 (not destroyed); 3′ cloning site Not1 (not destroyed)
  Sequencing primers: 5′ pLJM-F ATGTCGTAACAACTCCGCCCCATT; 3′ pLJM-R TAGTTTGTATGTCTGTTGCTATTA
Terms and licenses: Academic/Nonprofit Terms; Industry Terms: Not Available to Industry
How to cite: pLJM60-FLAG-SLC38A9.1 (delta110) was a gift from David Sabatini (Addgene plasmid # 71861 ; http://n2t.net/addgene:71861 ; RRID:Addgene_71861)
